Addgene plasmid #223100: pCMV-T7-SpCas9(VKMAKG)-P2A-EGFP (RAS3015)
Purpose: pCMV and pT7 Human expression plasmid for SpCas9 enzyme with VKMAKG amino acids at positions 1135,1136,1218,1219,1335,T1337 with C-term BPNLS-P2A-EGFP
Depositing lab: Benjamin Kleinstiver. Depositing organization: Massachusetts General Hospital. Publication: Custom CRISPR-Cas9 PAM variants via scalable engineering and machine learning. Silverstein RA, Kim N, Kroell AS, Walton RT, Delano J, Butcher RM, Pacesa M, Smith BK, Christie KA, Ha LL, Meis RJ, Clark AB, Spinner AD, Lazzarotto CR, Li Y, Matsubara A, Urbina EO, Dahl GA, Correia BE, Marks DS, Tsai SQ, Pinello L, De Ravin SS, Liu Q, Kleinstiver BP. Nature. 2025 Apr 22. doi: 10.1038/s41586-025-09021-y. PubMed 40262634.
Backbone
  Vector backbone: pCMV-T7-SpCas9-P2A-EGFP (RTW3027)
  Backbone manufacturer: Benjamin Kleinstiver, Addgene plasmid #139987
  Vector type: Mammalian Expression, CRISPR
Growth in bacteria
  Bacterial resistance: Ampicillin, 100 μg/mL
  Growth temperature: 37°C
  Growth strain: DH5alpha
  Copy number: High Copy
Gene/Insert
  Gene/Insert name: human codon optimized nuclease SpCas9(VKMAKG)-P2A-EGFP (alt names: RAS3015; SpCas9(VKMAKG))
  Species: Synthetic
  Mutation: SpCas9(VKMAKG)=D1135V, S1136K, G1218M, E1219A, R1335K, T1337G
  Promoter: CMV and T7
  Tag / fusion protein: BPNLS-3xFLAG-P2A-EGFP (C terminal on insert)
  Cloning method: Gibson Cloning
  Sequencing primers: 5′ oBK6928-CCAAGTCTCCACCCCATTGACG; 3′ oBK219-GGGAGTGGCACCTTCCAGGGTC
Terms and licenses: Academic/Nonprofit Terms; Industry Terms: Not Available to Industry
How to cite: pCMV-T7-SpCas9(VKMAKG)-P2A-EGFP (RAS3015) was a gift from Benjamin Kleinstiver (Addgene plasmid # 223100 ; http://n2t.net/addgene:223100 ; RRID:Addgene_223100)
