[The description below was written by a language model from this plasmid's Addgene catalogue record and pLannotate feature annotations shown in this document.]
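Description:
pCMV-T7-SpCas9(VKMAKG)-P2A-EGFP (RAS3015) is an 8,451 nt mammalian expression and CRISPR plasmid built by Gibson cloning from the parental pCMV-T7-SpCas9-P2A-EGFP backbone. It is maintained in E. coli through a high-copy ColE1/pUC-type origin and selected with ampicillin via a β-lactamase gene under its own promoter. Small remnants of earlier cloning vectors (fragments of bom, an SV40 promoter, a pBluescript MCS and lacI, plus a lac promoter/operator and CAP site) are annotated in the backbone. They lie outside the Cas9 expression cassette and appear to play no role in it. No mammalian selection marker is annotated.

The payload is a human codon-optimized Streptococcus pyogenes Cas9 nuclease carrying six substitutions: D1135V, S1136K, G1218M, E1219A, R1335K and T1337G, hence "VKMAKG". The associated work concerns engineering custom Cas9 PAM variants, although the record does not state which PAM this variant prefers. The annotation software splits the Cas9 open reading frame into overlapping N- and C-terminal segments, but they form one continuous coding sequence. The C terminus carries a bipartite nuclear localization signal (BPNLS) and a 3xFLAG epitope, followed by a P2A peptide and EGFP. The BPNLS and P2A are listed in the catalogue fields but are not separately annotated. The P2A causes ribosomal skipping, so EGFP is released as a separate protein that marks Cas9-expressing cells for fluorescence-based monitoring or sorting.

Transcription in human cells is driven by the CMV immediate-early enhancer and promoter and terminated by a bGH polyadenylation signal. A T7 promoter between the CMV promoter and the coding sequence also allows in vitro transcription with T7 RNA polymerase. No guide RNA cassette is present, so the guide must be supplied separately.
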