Features (pLannotate 1.2.2; 18 found; start..end, strand, type, name):
    238..826     -  rep_origin     ori: high-copy-number ColE1/pMB1/pBR322/pUC origin of replication
    997..1857    -  CDS            AmpR: β-lactamase; bla; confers resistance to ampicillin, carbenicillin, and related antibiotics
   1858..1962    -  promoter       AmpR promoter: bla
   2033..2077    -  misc_feature   bom (fragment): basis of mobility region from pBR322
   2232..2611    +  enhancer       CMV enhancer: human cytomegalovirus immediate early enhancer
   2612..2815    +  promoter       CMV promoter: human cytomegalovirus (CMV) immediate early promoter
   2857..2875    +  promoter       T7 promoter: promoter for bacteriophage T7 RNA polymerase
   2889..4607    +  CDS            Cas9(N): N-terminal portion of Streptococcus pyogenes Cas9 (Zetsche et al., 2015)
   4494..6992    +  CDS            Cas9(C): C-terminal portion of Streptococcus pyogenes Cas9 (Zetsche et al., 2015)
   7080..7145    +  CDS            3xFLAG: three tandem FLAG® epitope tags, followed by an enterokinase cleavage site
   7221..7937    +  CDS            EGFP: EGFP is a basic (constitutively fluorescent) green fluorescent protein published in 1996, derived from Aequorea victoria. It is reported to be a rapidly-maturing weak dimer with moderate acid sensitivity.
   7992..8216    +  polyA_signal   bGH poly(A) signal: bovine growth hormone polyadenylation signal
   8220..8241    +  promoter       SV40 promoter (fragment): SV40 enhancer and early promoter
   8246..8262    +  misc_feature   MCS (fragment): pBluescript multiple cloning site
   8311..8327    -  protein_bind   lac operator: The lac repressor binds to the lac operator to inhibit transcription in E. coli. This inhibition can be relieved by adding lactose or isopropyl-β-D-thiogalactopyranoside (IPTG). lac repressor encoded by lacI
   8335..8365    -  promoter       lac promoter: promoter for the E. coli lac operon
   8380..8401    -  protein_bind   CAP binding site: CAP binding activates transcription in the presence of cAMP. E. coli catabolite activator protein
   8414..55      -  CDS            lacI (fragment) (across the origin): lac repressor; lacI; The lac repressor binds to the lac operator to inhibit transcription in E. coli. This inhibition can be relieved by adding lactose or isopropyl-β-D-thiogalactopyranoside (IPTG).
>Addgene plasmid #223100 | pCMV-T7-SpCas9(VKMAKG)-P2A-EGFP (RAS3015) | addgene full sequence | sequence record 447691 | Addgene NGS Result
GCTGCATTAATGAATCGGCCAACGCGCGGGGAGAGGCGGTTTGCGTATTGGGCGCTCTTCCGCTTCCTCG
CTCACTGACTCGCTGCGCTCGGTCGTTCGGCTGCGGCGAGCGGTATCAGCTCACTCAAAGGCGGTAATAC
GGTTATCCACAGAATCAGGGGATAACGCAGGAAAGAACATGTGAGCAAAAGGCCAGCAAAAGGCCAGGAA
CCGTAAAAAGGCCGCGTTGCTGGCGTTTTTCCATAGGCTCCGCCCCCCTGACGAGCATCACAAAAATCGA
CGCTCAAGTCAGAGGTGGCGAAACCCGACAGGACTATAAAGATACCAGGCGTTTCCCCCTGGAAGCTCCC
TCGTGCGCTCTCCTGTTCCGACCCTGCCGCTTACCGGATACCTGTCCGCCTTTCTCCCTTCGGGAAGCGT
GGCGCTTTCTCATAGCTCACGCTGTAGGTATCTCAGTTCGGTGTAGGTCGTTCGCTCCAAGCTGGGCTGT
GTGCACGAACCCCCCGTTCAGCCCGACCGCTGCGCCTTATCCGGTAACTATCGTCTTGAGTCCAACCCGG
TAAGACACGACTTATCGCCACTGGCAGCAGCCACTGGTAACAGGATTAGCAGAGCGAGGTATGTAGGCGG
TGCTACAGAGTTCTTGAAGTGGTGGCCTAACTACGGCTACACTAGAAGAACAGTATTTGGTATCTGCGCT
CTGCTGAAGCCAGTTACCTTCGGAAAAAGAGTTGGTAGCTCTTGATCCGGCAAACAAACCACCGCTGGTA
GCGGTGGTTTTTTTGTTTGCAAGCAGCAGATTACGCGCAGAAAAAAAGGATCTCAAGAAGATCCTTTGAT
CTTTTCTACGGGGTCTGACGCTCAGTGGAACGAAAACTCACGTTAAGGGATTTTGGTCATGAGATTATCA
AAAAGGATCTTCACCTAGATCCTTTTAAATTAAAAATGAAGTTTTAAATCAATCTAAAGTATATATGAGT
AAACTTGGTCTGACAGTTACCAATGCTTAATCAGTGAGGCACCTATCTCAGCGATCTGTCTATTTCGTTC
ATCCATAGTTGCCTGACTCCCCGTCGTGTAGATAACTACGATACGGGAGGGCTTACCATCTGGCCCCAGT
GCTGCAATGATACCGCGAGACCCACGCTCACCGGCTCCAGATTTATCAGCAATAAACCAGCCAGCCGGAA
GGGCCGAGCGCAGAAGTGGTCCTGCAACTTTATCCGCCTCCATCCAGTCTATTAATTGTTGCCGGGAAGC
TAGAGTAAGTAGTTCGCCAGTTAATAGTTTGCGCAACGTTGTTGCCATTGCTACAGGCATCGTGGTGTCA
CGCTCGTCGTTTGGTATGGCTTCATTCAGCTCCGGTTCCCAACGATCAAGGCGAGTTACATGATCCCCCA
TGTTGTGCAAAAAAGCGGTTAGCTCCTTCGGTCCTCCGATCGTTGTCAGAAGTAAGTTGGCCGCAGTGTT
ATCACTCATGGTTATGGCAGCACTGCATAATTCTCTTACTGTCATGCCATCCGTAAGATGCTTTTCTGTG
ACTGGTGAGTACTCAACCAAGTCATTCTGAGAATAGTGTATGCGGCGACCGAGTTGCTCTTGCCCGGCGT
CAATACGGGATAATACCGCGCCACATAGCAGAACTTTAAAAGTGCTCATCATTGGAAAACGTTCTTCGGG
GCGAAAACTCTCAAGGATCTTACCGCTGTTGAGATCCAGTTCGATGTAACCCACTCGTGCACCCAACTGA
TCTTCAGCATCTTTTACTTTCACCAGCGTTTCTGGGTGAGCAAAAACAGGAAGGCAAAATGCCGCAAAAA
AGGGAATAAGGGCGACACGGAAATGTTGAATACTCATACTCTTCCTTTTTCAATATTATTGAAGCATTTA
TCAGGGTTATTGTCTCATGAGCGGATACATATTTGAATGTATTTAGAAAAATAAACAAATAGGGGTTCCG
CGCACATTTCCCCGAAAAGTGCCACCTGACGTCGACGGATCGGGAGATCGATCTCCCGATCCCCTAGGGT
CGACTCTCAGTACAATCTGCTCTGATGCCGCATAGTTAAGCCAGTATCTGCTCCCTGCTTGTGTGTTGGA
GGTCGCTGAGTAGTGCGCGAGCAAAATTTAAGCTACAACAAGGCAAGGCTTGACCGACAATTGCATGAAG
AATCTGCTTAGGGTTAGGCGTTTTGCGCTGCTTCGCGATGTACGGGCCAGATATACGCGTTGACATTGAT
TATTGACTAGTTATTAATAGTAATCAATTACGGGGTCATTAGTTCATAGCCCATATATGGAGTTCCGCGT
TACATAACTTACGGTAAATGGCCCGCCTGGCTGACCGCCCAACGACCCCCGCCCATTGACGTCAATAATG
ACGTATGTTCCCATAGTAACGCCAATAGGGACTTTCCATTGACGTCAATGGGTGGAGTATTTACGGTAAA
CTGCCCACTTGGCAGTACATCAAGTGTATCATATGCCAAGTACGCCCCCTATTGACGTCAATGACGGTAA
ATGGCCCGCCTGGCATTATGCCCAGTACATGACCTTATGGGACTTTCCTACTTGGCAGTACATCTACGTA
TTAGTCATCGCTATTACCATGGTGATGCGGTTTTGGCAGTACATCAATGGGCGTGGATAGCGGTTTGACT
CACGGGGATTTCCAAGTCTCCACCCCATTGACGTCAATGGGAGTTTGTTTTGGCACCAAAATCAACGGGA
CTTTCCAAAATGTCGTAACAACTCCGCCCCATTGACGCAAATGGGCGGTAGGCGTGTACGGTGGGAGGTC
TATATAAGCAGAGCTGGTTTAGTGAACCGTCAGATCCGCTAGAGATCCGCGGCCGCTAATACGACTCACT
ATAGGGAGAGCCGCCACCATGGACAAGAAGTACAGCATCGGCCTGGACATCGGCACCAACTCTGTGGGCT
GGGCCGTGATCACCGACGAGTACAAGGTGCCCAGCAAGAAATTCAAGGTGCTGGGCAACACCGACCGGCA
CAGCATCAAGAAGAACCTGATCGGAGCCCTGCTGTTCGACAGCGGCGAAACAGCCGAGGCCACCCGGCTG
AAGAGAACCGCCAGAAGAAGATACACCAGACGGAAGAACCGGATCTGCTATCTGCAAGAGATCTTCAGCA
ACGAGATGGCCAAGGTGGACGACAGCTTCTTCCACAGACTGGAAGAGTCCTTCCTGGTGGAAGAGGATAA
GAAGCACGAGCGGCACCCCATCTTCGGCAACATCGTGGACGAGGTGGCCTACCACGAGAAGTACCCCACC
ATCTACCACCTGAGAAAGAAACTGGTGGACAGCACCGACAAGGCCGACCTGCGGCTGATCTATCTGGCCC
TGGCCCACATGATCAAGTTCCGGGGCCACTTCCTGATCGAGGGCGACCTGAACCCCGACAACAGCGACGT
GGACAAGCTGTTCATCCAGCTGGTGCAGACCTACAACCAGCTGTTCGAGGAAAACCCCATCAACGCCAGC
GGCGTGGACGCCAAGGCCATCCTGTCTGCCAGACTGAGCAAGAGCAGACGGCTGGAAAATCTGATCGCCC
AGCTGCCCGGCGAGAAGAAGAATGGCCTGTTCGGAAACCTGATTGCCCTGAGCCTGGGCCTGACCCCCAA
CTTCAAGAGCAACTTCGACCTGGCCGAGGATGCCAAACTGCAGCTGAGCAAGGACACCTACGACGACGAC
CTGGACAACCTGCTGGCCCAGATCGGCGACCAGTACGCCGACCTGTTTCTGGCCGCCAAGAACCTGTCCG
ACGCCATCCTGCTGAGCGACATCCTGAGAGTGAACACCGAGATCACCAAGGCCCCCCTGAGCGCCTCTAT
GATCAAGAGATACGACGAGCACCACCAGGACCTGACCCTGCTGAAAGCTCTCGTGCGGCAGCAGCTGCCT
GAGAAGTACAAAGAGATTTTCTTCGACCAGAGCAAGAACGGCTACGCCGGCTACATTGACGGCGGAGCCA
GCCAGGAAGAGTTCTACAAGTTCATCAAGCCCATCCTGGAAAAGATGGACGGCACCGAGGAACTGCTCGT
GAAGCTGAACAGAGAGGACCTGCTGCGGAAGCAGCGGACCTTCGACAACGGCAGCATCCCCCACCAGATC
CACCTGGGAGAGCTGCACGCCATTCTGCGGCGGCAGGAAGATTTTTACCCATTCCTGAAGGACAACCGGG
AAAAGATCGAGAAGATCCTGACCTTCCGCATCCCCTACTACGTGGGCCCTCTGGCCAGGGGAAACAGCAG
ATTCGCCTGGATGACCAGAAAGAGCGAGGAAACCATCACCCCCTGGAACTTCGAGGAAGTGGTGGACAAG
GGCGCTTCCGCCCAGAGCTTCATCGAGCGGATGACCAACTTCGATAAGAACCTGCCCAACGAGAAGGTGC
TGCCCAAGCACAGCCTGCTGTACGAGTACTTCACCGTGTATAACGAGCTGACCAAAGTGAAATACGTGAC
CGAGGGAATGAGAAAGCCCGCCTTCCTGAGCGGCGAGCAGAAAAAGGCCATCGTGGACCTGCTGTTCAAG
ACCAACCGGAAAGTGACCGTGAAGCAGCTGAAAGAGGACTACTTCAAGAAAATCGAGTGCTTCGACTCCG
TGGAAATCTCCGGCGTGGAAGATCGGTTCAACGCCTCCCTGGGCACATACCACGATCTGCTGAAAATTAT
CAAGGACAAGGACTTCCTGGACAATGAGGAAAACGAGGACATTCTGGAAGATATCGTGCTGACCCTGACA
CTGTTTGAGGACAGAGAGATGATCGAGGAACGGCTGAAAACCTATGCCCACCTGTTCGACGACAAAGTGA
TGAAGCAGCTGAAGCGGCGGAGATACACCGGCTGGGGCAGGCTGAGCCGGAAGCTGATCAACGGCATCCG
GGACAAGCAGTCCGGCAAGACAATCCTGGATTTCCTGAAGTCCGACGGCTTCGCCAACAGAAACTTCATG
CAGCTGATCCACGACGACAGCCTGACCTTTAAAGAGGACATCCAGAAAGCCCAGGTGTCCGGCCAGGGCG
ATAGCCTGCACGAGCACATTGCCAATCTGGCCGGCAGCCCCGCCATTAAGAAGGGCATCCTGCAGACAGT
GAAGGTGGTGGACGAGCTCGTGAAAGTGATGGGCCGGCACAAGCCCGAGAACATCGTGATCGAAATGGCC
AGAGAGAACCAGACCACCCAGAAGGGACAGAAGAACAGCCGCGAGAGAATGAAGCGGATCGAAGAGGGCA
TCAAAGAGCTGGGCAGCCAGATCCTGAAAGAACACCCCGTGGAAAACACCCAGCTGCAGAACGAGAAGCT
GTACCTGTACTACCTGCAGAATGGGCGGGATATGTACGTGGACCAGGAACTGGACATCAACCGGCTGTCC
GACTACGATGTGGACCATATCGTGCCTCAGAGCTTTCTGAAGGACGACTCCATCGACAACAAGGTGCTGA
CCAGAAGCGACAAGAACCGGGGCAAGAGCGACAACGTGCCCTCCGAAGAGGTCGTGAAGAAGATGAAGAA
CTACTGGCGGCAGCTGCTGAACGCCAAGCTGATTACCCAGAGAAAGTTCGACAATCTGACCAAGGCCGAG
AGAGGCGGCCTGAGCGAACTGGATAAGGCCGGCTTCATCAAGAGACAGCTGGTGGAAACCCGGCAGATCA
CAAAGCACGTGGCACAGATCCTGGACTCCCGGATGAACACTAAGTACGACGAGAATGACAAGCTGATCCG
GGAAGTGAAAGTGATCACCCTGAAGTCCAAGCTGGTGTCCGATTTCCGGAAGGATTTCCAGTTTTACAAA
GTGCGCGAGATCAACAACTACCACCACGCCCACGACGCCTACCTGAACGCCGTCGTGGGAACCGCCCTGA
TCAAAAAGTACCCTAAGCTGGAAAGCGAGTTCGTGTACGGCGACTACAAGGTGTACGACGTGCGGAAGAT
GATCGCCAAGAGCGAGCAGGAAATCGGCAAGGCTACCGCCAAGTACTTCTTCTACAGCAACATCATGAAC
TTTTTCAAGACCGAGATTACCCTGGCCAACGGCGAGATCCGGAAGCGGCCTCTGATCGAGACAAACGGCG
AAACCGGGGAGATCGTGTGGGATAAGGGCCGGGATTTTGCCACCGTGCGGAAAGTGCTGAGCATGCCCCA
AGTGAATATCGTGAAAAAGACCGAGGTGCAGACAGGCGGCTTCAGCAAAGAGTCTATCCTGCCCAAGAGG
AACAGCGATAAGCTGATCGCCAGAAAGAAGGACTGGGACCCTAAGAAGTACGGCGGCTTCGTGAAGCCCA
CCGTGGCCTATTCTGTGCTGGTGGTGGCCAAAGTGGAAAAGGGCAAGTCCAAGAAACTGAAGAGTGTGAA
AGAGCTGCTGGGGATCACCATCATGGAAAGAAGCAGCTTCGAGAAGAATCCCATCGACTTTCTGGAAGCC
AAGGGCTACAAAGAAGTGAAAAAGGACCTGATCATCAAGCTGCCTAAGTACTCCCTGTTCGAGCTGGAAA
ACGGCCGGAAGAGAATGCTGGCCTCTGCCATGGCCCTGCAGAAGGGAAACGAACTGGCCCTGCCCTCCAA
ATATGTGAACTTCCTGTACCTGGCCAGCCACTATGAGAAGCTGAAGGGCTCCCCCGAGGATAATGAGCAG
AAACAGCTGTTTGTGGAACAGCACAAGCACTACCTGGACGAGATCATCGAGCAGATCAGCGAGTTCTCCA
AGAGAGTGATCCTGGCCGACGCTAATCTGGACAAAGTGCTGTCCGCCTACAACAAGCACCGGGATAAGCC
CATCAGAGAGCAGGCCGAGAATATCATCCACCTGTTTACCCTGACCAATCTGGGAGCCCCTGCCGCCTTC
AAGTACTTTGACACCACCATCGACCGGAAGAAGTACGGCAGCACCAAAGAGGTGCTGGACGCCACCCTGA
TCCACCAGAGCATCACCGGCCTGTACGAGACACGGATCGACCTGTCTCAGCTGGGAGGCGACGGATCCGG
CGGAGGCGGAAGCGGGAAAAGAACCGCCGACGGCAGCGAATTCGAGCCCAAGAAGAAGAGGAAAGTCTCG
AGCGGAGGCGACTACAAAGACCATGACGGTGATTATAAAGATCATGACATCGATTACAAGGATGACGATG
ACAAGGGAGGCGGTGGAAGCGGCGCAACAAACTTCTCTCTGCTGAAACAAGCCGGAGATGTCGAAGAGAA
TCCTGGACCGATGGTGAGCAAGGGCGAGGAGCTGTTCACCGGGGTGGTGCCCATCCTGGTCGAGCTGGAC
GGCGACGTAAACGGCCACAAGTTCAGCGTGTCCGGCGAGGGCGAGGGCGATGCCACCTACGGCAAGCTGA
CCCTGAAGTTCATCTGCACCACCGGCAAGCTGCCCGTGCCCTGGCCCACCCTCGTGACCACCCTGACCTA
CGGCGTGCAGTGCTTCAGCCGCTACCCCGACCACATGAAGCAGCACGACTTCTTCAAGTCCGCCATGCCC
GAAGGCTACGTCCAGGAGCGCACCATCTTCTTCAAGGACGACGGCAACTACAAGACCCGCGCCGAGGTGA
AGTTCGAGGGCGACACCCTGGTGAACCGCATCGAGCTGAAGGGCATCGACTTCAAGGAGGACGGCAACAT
CCTGGGGCACAAGCTGGAGTACAACTACAACAGCCACAACGTCTATATCATGGCCGACAAGCAGAAGAAC
GGCATCAAGGTGAACTTCAAGATCCGCCACAACATCGAGGACGGCAGCGTGCAGCTCGCCGACCACTACC
AGCAGAACACCCCCATCGGCGACGGCCCCGTGCTGCTGCCCGACAACCACTACCTGAGCACCCAGTCCGC
CCTGAGCAAAGACCCCAACGAGAAGCGCGATCACATGGTCCTGCTGGAGTTCGTGACCGCCGCCGGGATC
ACTCTCGGCATGGACGAGCTGTACAAGTGACCGGTCATCATCACCATCACCATTGAGTTTAAACCCGCTG
ATCAGCCTCGACTGTGCCTTCTAGTTGCCAGCCATCTGTTGTTTGCCCCTCCCCCGTGCCTTCCTTGACC
CTGGAAGGTGCCACTCCCACTGTCCTTTCCTAATAAAATGAGGAAATTGCATCGCATTGTCTGAGTAGGT
GTCATTCTATTCTGGGGGGTGGGGTGGGGCAGGACAGCAAGGGGGAGGATTGGGAAGACAATAGCAGGCA
TGCTGGGGATGCGGTGGGCTCTATGGCTTCTGAGGCGGAAAGAACCAGCTGGGGCTCGATACCGTCGACC
TCTAGCTAGAGCTTGGCGTAATCATGGTCATAGCTGTTTCCTGTGTGAAATTGTTATCCGCTCACAATTC
CACACAACATACGAGCCGGAAGCATAAAGTGTAAAGCCTAGGGTGCCTAATGAGTGAGCTAACTCACATT
AATTGCGTTGCGCTCACTGCCCGCTTTCCAGTCGGGAAACCTGTCGTGCCA
